Addgene plasmid #230347: AiP11410 - pAAV-AiE0066h-minBG-SYFP2-WPRE3-BGHpA (Alias: CN1410)
Purpose: AiE0066h is an enhancer sequence, designed to drive AAV-mediated transgene expression in specific populations of brain cells
Depositing lab: Allen Institute for Brain Science & Jonathan Ting. Depositing organization: Allen Institute. Publication: A suite of enhancer AAVs and transgenic mouse lines for genetic access to cortical cell types. Ben-Simon Y, Hooper M, Narayan S, Daigle TL, Dwivedi D, Way SW, Oster A, Stafford DA, Mich JK, Taormina MJ, Martinez RA, Opitz-Araya X, Roth JR, Alexander JR, Allen S, Amster A, Arbuckle J, Ayala A, Baker PM, Bakken TE, Barcelli T, Barta S, Bendrick J, Bertagnolli D, Bielstein C, Bishwakarma P, Bowlus J, Boyer G, Brouner K, Casian B, Casper T, Chakka AB, Chakrabarty R, Chance RK, Chavan S, Clark M, Colbert K, Collman F, Daniel S, Departee M, DiValentin P, Donadio N, Dotson N, Egdorf T, Fliss T, Gabitto M, Garcia J, Gary A, Gasperini M, Gloe J, Goldy J, Gore BB, Graybuck L, Greisman N, Haeseleer F, Halterman C, Haradon Z, Hastings SD, Helback O, Ho W, Hockemeyer D, Huang C, Huff S, Hunker A, Johansen N, Jones D, Juneau Z, Kalmbach B, Kannan M, Khem S, Kussick E, Kutsal R, Larsen R, Lee C, Lee AY, Leibly M, Lenz GH, Li S, Liang E, Lusk N, Madigan Z, Malloy J, Malone J, McCue R, Melchor J, Mollenkopf T, Moosman S, Morin E, Newman D, Ng L, Ngo K, Omstead V, Otto S, Oyama A, Pena N, Pham T, Phillips E, Pom CA, Potekhina L, Ransford S, Ray PL, Rette D, Reynoldson C, Rimorin C, Rocha D, Ruiz A, Sanchez REA, Sawyer L, Sedeno-Cortes A, Sevigny JP, Shapovalova N, Shepard N, Shulga L, Sigler AR, Siverts L, Soliman S, Somasundaram S, Staats B, Stewart K, Szelenyi E, Tieu M, Trader C, Tran A, van Velthoven CTJ, Walker M, Wang Y, Weed N, Wirthlin M, Wood T, Wynalda B, Yao Z, Zhou T, Ariza J, Dee N, Reding M, Ronellenfitch K, Mufti S, Sunkin SM, Smith KA, Esposito L, Waters J, Thyagarajan B, Yao S, Lein ES, Zeng H, Levi BP, Ngai J, Ting JT, Tasic B. Cell. 2025 May 16:S0092-8674(25)00513-6. doi: 10.1016/j.cell.2025.05.002. PubMed 40403729.
Backbone
  Vector backbone: pAAV2
  Vector type: AAV
Growth in bacteria
  Bacterial resistance: Ampicillin, 100 μg/mL
  Growth temperature: 37°C
  Growth strain: NEB Stable
  Copy number: High Copy
Gene/Insert
  Gene/Insert name: SYFP2
  Species: Synthetic
  Promoter: minBG
  Cloning method: Gibson Cloning
Terms and licenses: Academic/Nonprofit Terms; Industry Terms: Not Available to Industry
How to cite: AiP11410 - pAAV-AiE0066h-minBG-SYFP2-WPRE3-BGHpA (Alias: CN1410) was a gift from Allen Institute for Brain Science & Jonathan Ting (Addgene plasmid # 230347 ; http://n2t.net/addgene:230347 ; RRID:Addgene_230347)
