[The description below was written by a language model from this plasmid's Addgene catalogue record and pLannotate feature annotations shown in this document.]
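Description:
AiP11410 - pAAV-AiE0066h-minBG-SYFP2-WPRE3-BGHpA (alias CN1410) is an AAV transfer plasmid built on a pAAV2 backbone, about 4.7 kb in total, intended for packaging a reporter genome into recombinant adeno-associated virus. In bacteria it is maintained at high copy through a ColE1/pUC-type origin and selected with ampicillin via the β-lactamase gene and its native promoter. An f1 phage origin is also present, along with small remnants of pBR322 bom and rop sequences that are only backbone vestiges. The listed growth strain is a recombination-deficient one, the usual choice for plasmids carrying repeat-rich ITRs.

The payload lies between AAV2 inverted terminal repeats, which provide the cis signals for genome replication and encapsidation. The downstream ITR is annotated in full, while the upstream one is detected only as short fragments, so the feature table does not establish whether it is intact. Within the cassette, the AiE0066h enhancer is paired with the minimal beta-globin promoter (minBG). Neither element is annotated in the feature table, but both presumably occupy the unannotated region upstream of the coding sequence. The minimal promoter has little activity on its own, so expression depends on the enhancer, which supplies cell-type selectivity. These elements drive SYFP2, a rapidly maturing monomeric yellow fluorescent protein derived from Aequorea victoria. It is followed by WPRE3, a shortened woodchuck hepatitis virus posttranscriptional element (seen as two WPRE fragments) that boosts transcript expression while saving packaging space, and by the bovine growth hormone polyadenylation signal.

The construct serves as a fluorescent reporter for enhancer-driven AAV labeling of specific brain cell populations. The record does not state which population AiE0066h targets.
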