Features (pLannotate 1.2.2; 14 found; start..end, strand, type, name):
     12..39      +  repeat_region  AAV2 ITR (fragment): inverted terminal repeat of adeno-associated virus serotype 2 inverted
     68..95      +  repeat_region  AAV2 ITR (fragment): inverted terminal repeat of adeno-associated virus serotype 2 inverted
    719..1435    +  CDS            SYFP2: SYFP2 is a basic (constitutively fluorescent) yellow fluorescent protein published in 2006, derived from Aequorea victoria. It is reported to be a very rapidly-maturing monomer with moderate acid sensitivity.
   1475..1632    +  misc_feature   WPRE (fragment): woodchuck hepatitis virus posttranscriptional regulatory element
   1638..1718    +  misc_feature   WPRE (fragment): woodchuck hepatitis virus posttranscriptional regulatory element
   1735..1846    +  polyA_signal   bGH poly(A) signal: bovine growth hormone polyadenylation signal
   1964..2104    +  repeat_region  AAV2 ITR: inverted terminal repeat of adeno-associated virus serotype 2 inverted
   2109..2160    -  misc_feature   bom (fragment): basis of mobility region from pBR322
   2179..2634    +  rep_origin     f1 ori (sequence partly withheld): f1 bacteriophage origin of replication; arrow indicates direction of (+) strand synthesis
   2635..2684    -  misc_feature   bom (fragment): basis of mobility region from pBR322
   2786..2821    -  CDS            rop (fragment): Rop protein, which maintains plasmids at low copy number; rop
   2916..3020    +  promoter       AmpR promoter: bla
   3021..3881    +  CDS            AmpR: β-lactamase; bla; confers resistance to ampicillin, carbenicillin, and related antibiotics
   4052..4640    +  rep_origin     ori: high-copy-number ColE1/pMB1/pBR322/pUC origin of replication
>Addgene plasmid #230347 | AiP11410 - pAAV-AiE0066h-minBG-SYFP2-WPRE3-BGHpA (Alias: CN1410) | addgene full sequence | sequence record 461893 | Addgene NGS Result
CCTGCAGGCAGCTGCGCGCTCGCTCGCTCACTGAGGCCGCCCGGGCGTCGGGCGACCTTTGGTCGCCCGG
CCTCAGTGAGCGAGCGAGCGCGCAGAGAGGGAGTGGCCAACTCCATCACTAGGGGTTCCTGCGGCCGCAC
GCGTCATACCGATCGCCCTCACTACACTCTGCTTTATATACATATTCCCTCTCGGATCCATCCATCACTT
CTTTCAAGATAATAAAACAATTCAATCCCATCAAATCCCCTGCAACCGCTCCCTTGGGAGGGATGTTTTA
TCTCTACTTCTCCGAACCCAGGGAGGATTTTACTTGTTTGAAGGGGGCGGAGAATGGAGCGGAGTCCTAT
TTATTTCCATTGATGACTCCCCTGGTTCTCACAGGCGCTCAGGGACCGGGTGGGAGGAGGAGAGGAGGAG
GTGCGGAGATTCCCTCCGTCAGAAAAGAAAAAGGGTTCAGGAAGCGAGGCAGCAGGAGGAGGGGTGGAGG
GGGGAAAGAGAGGGTAGTGTGTTTGGGGAAAGCAGCAACTAAATGAAAAAATAAACTCTTCTTTGTGATT
TAGCGGGATCGACAGATGAGAAGCAAATTTATCAACCCAACAAAGTTGCTAAAAAGAACGAGCTCGGGCT
GGGCATAAAAGTCAGGGCAGAGCCATCTATTGCTTACATTTGCTTCTGGGATCCAGATCTTTCGAAGCTA
GCGCTACCGGTCGCCACCATGGTGAGCAAGGGCGAGGAGCTGTTCACCGGGGTGGTGCCCATCCTGGTCG
AGCTGGACGGCGACGTAAACGGCCACAAGTTCAGCGTGTCCGGCGAGGGCGAGGGCGATGCCACCTACGG
CAAGCTGACCCTGAAGCTGATCTGCACCACCGGCAAGCTGCCCGTGCCCTGGCCCACCCTCGTGACCACC
CTGGGCTACGGCGTGCAGTGCTTCGCCCGCTACCCCGACCACATGAAGCAGCACGACTTCTTCAAGTCCG
CCATGCCCGAAGGCTACGTCCAGGAGCGCACCATCTTCTTCAAGGACGACGGCAACTACAAGACCCGCGC
CGAGGTGAAGTTCGAGGGCGACACCCTGGTGAACCGCATCGAGCTGAAGGGCATCGACTTCAAGGAGGAC
GGCAACATCCTGGGGCACAAGCTGGAGTACAACTACAACAGCCACAACGTCTATATCACCGCCGACAAGC
AGAAGAACGGCATCAAGGCCAACTTCAAGATCCGCCACAACATCGAGGACGGCGGCGTGCAGCTCGCCGA
CCACTACCAGCAGAACACCCCCATCGGCGACGGCCCCGTGCTGCTGCCCGACAACCACTACCTGAGCTAC
CAGTCCAAGCTGAGCAAAGACCCCAACGAGAAGCGCGATCACATGGTCCTGCTGGAGTTCGTGACCGCCG
CCGGGATCACTCTCGGCATGGACGAGCTGTACAAGTAAGTCGACGGCGCGCCGCGGCCGCGAATTCGATA
TCATAATCAACCTCTGGATTACAAAATTTGTGAAAGATTGACTGGTATTCTTAACTATGTTGCTCCTTTT
ACGCTATGTGGATACGCTGCTTTAATGCCTTTGTATCATGCTATTGCTTCCCGTATGGCTTTCATTTTCT
CCTCCTTGTATAAATCCTGGTTAGTTCTTGCCACGGCGGAACTCATCGCCGCCTGCCTTGCCCGCTGCTG
GACAGGGGCTCGGCTGTTGGGCACTGACAATTCCGTGGCTCGAGAGATCTTCGACTGTGCCTTCTAGTTG
CCAGCCATCTGTTGTTTGCCCCTCCCCCGTGCCTTCCTTGACCCTGGAAGGTGCCACTCCCACTGTCCTT
TCCTAATAAAATGAGGAAATTGCATCGCATTGTCTGAGTAGGTGTCATTCTATTCTGGGGGGTGGGGTGG
GGCAGGACAGCAAGGGGGAGGATTGGGAAGACAATAGCAGGCATGAGATCTCACGTGCGGACCGAGCGGC
CGCAGGAACCCCTAGTGATGGAGTTGGCCACTCCCTCTCTGCGCGCTCGCTCGCTCACTGAGGCCGGGCG
ACCAAAGGTCGCCCGACGCCCGGGCTTTGCCCGGGCGGCCTCAGTGAGCGAGCGAGCGCGCAGCTGCCTG
CAGGGGCGCCTGATGCGGTATTTTCTCCTTACGCATCTGTGCGGTATTTCACACCGCATA
[95 nt withheld, positions 2161-2255]
T
[46 nt withheld, positions 2257-2302]
C
[141 nt withheld, positions 2304-2444]
CCTTTGACGTTGGAGTCCACGTTCTTT
[37 nt withheld, positions 2472-2508]
ACTCTATCTCGGGCTATTCTTTTGATTTATAAGGGATTTTGCCGATTTCGGTCTATTGGTTAAAAAATGA
GCTGATTTAACAAAAATTTAACGCGAATTTTAACAAAATATTAACGTTTACAATTTTATGGTGCACTCTC
AGTACAATCTGCTCTGATGCCGCATAGTTAAGCCAGCCCCGACACCCGCCAACACCCGCTGACGCGCCCT
GACGGGCTTGTCTGCTCCCGGCATCCGCTTACAGACAAGCTGTGACCGTCTCCGGGAGCTGCATGTGTCA
GAGGTTTTCACCGTCATCACCGAAACGCGCGAGACGAAAGGGCCTCGTGATACGCCTATTTTTATAGGTT
AATGTCATGATAATAATGGTTTCTTAGACGTCAGGTGGCACTTTTCGGGGAAATGTGCGCGGAACCCCTA
TTTGTTTATTTTTCTAAATACATTCAAATATGTATCCGCTCATGAGACAATAACCCTGATAAATGCTTCA
ATAATATTGAAAAAGGAAGAGTATGAGTATTCAACATTTCCGTGTCGCCCTTATTCCCTTTTTTGCGGCA
TTTTGCCTTCCTGTTTTTGCTCACCCAGAAACGCTGGTGAAAGTAAAAGATGCTGAAGATCAGTTGGGTG
CACGAGTGGGTTACATCGAACTGGATCTCAACAGCGGTAAGATCCTTGAGAGTTTTCGCCCCGAAGAACG
TTTTCCAATGATGAGCACTTTTAAAGTTCTGCTATGTGGCGCGGTATTATCCCGTATTGACGCCGGGCAA
GAGCAACTCGGTCGCCGCATACACTATTCTCAGAATGACTTGGTTGAGTACTCACCAGTCACAGAAAAGC
ATCTTACGGATGGCATGACAGTAAGAGAATTATGCAGTGCTGCCATAACCATGAGTGATAACACTGCGGC
CAACTTACTTCTGACAACGATCGGAGGACCGAAGGAGCTAACCGCTTTTTTGCACAACATGGGGGATCAT
GTAACTCGCCTTGATCGTTGGGAACCGGAGCTGAATGAAGCCATACCAAACGACGAGCGTGACACCACGA
TGCCTGTAGCAATGGCAACAACGTTGCGCAAACTATTAACTGGCGAACTACTTACTCTAGCTTCCCGGCA
ACAATTAATAGACTGGATGGAGGCGGATAAAGTTGCAGGACCACTTCTGCGCTCGGCCCTTCCGGCTGGC
TGGTTTATTGCTGATAAATCTGGAGCCGGTGAGCGTGGGTCTCGCGGTATCATTGCAGCACTGGGGCCAG
ATGGTAAGCCCTCCCGTATCGTAGTTATCTACACGACGGGGAGTCAGGCAACTATGGATGAACGAAATAG
ACAGATCGCTGAGATAGGTGCCTCACTGATTAAGCATTGGTAACTGTCAGACCAAGTTTACTCATATATA
CTTTAGATTGATTTAAAACTTCATTTTTAATTTAAAAGGATCTAGGTGAAGATCCTTTTTGATAATCTCA
TGACCAAAATCCCTTAACGTGAGTTTTCGTTCCACTGAGCGTCAGACCCCGTAGAAAAGATCAAAGGATC
TTCTTGAGATCCTTTTTTTCTGCGCGTAATCTGCTGCTTGCAAACAAAAAAACCACCGCTACCAGCGGTG
GTTTGTTTGCCGGATCAAGAGCTACCAACTCTTTTTCCGAAGGTAACTGGCTTCAGCAGAGCGCAGATAC
CAAATACTGTTCTTCTAGTGTAGCCGTAGTTAGGCCACCACTTCAAGAACTCTGTAGCACCGCCTACATA
CCTCGCTCTGCTAATCCTGTTACCAGTGGCTGCTGCCAGTGGCGATAAGTCGTGTCTTACCGGGTTGGAC
TCAAGACGATAGTTACCGGATAAGGCGCAGCGGTCGGGCTGAACGGGGGGTTCGTGCACACAGCCCAGCT
TGGAGCGAACGACCTACACCGAACTGAGATACCTACAGCGTGAGCTATGAGAAAGCGCCACGCTTCCCGA
AGGGAGAAAGGCGGACAGGTATCCGGTAAGCGGCAGGGTCGGAACAGGAGAGCGCACGAGGGAGCTTCCA
GGGGGAAACGCCTGGTATCTTTATAGTCCTGTCGGGTTTCGCCACCTCTGACTTGAGCGTCGATTTTTGT
GATGCTCGTCAGGGGGGCGGAGCCTATGGAAAAACGCCAGCAACGCGGCCTTTTTACGGTTCCTGGCCTT
TTGCTGGCCTTTTGCTCACATGT
